>Addgene plasmid #206178 | pAAV-Tnnt2-Cre-U6-Lmna-sgRNA | addgene full sequence | sequence record 409788 | Addgene NGS Result
[93 nt withheld, positions 1-93]
CCTTTGACGTTGGAGTCCACGTTCTTT
[37 nt withheld, positions 121-157]
ACTCTATCTCGGGCTATTCTTTTGATTTATAAGGGATTTTGCCGATTTCGGTCTATTGGTTAAAAAATGA
GCTGATTTAACAAAAATTTAACGCGAATTTTAACAAAATATTAACGTTTACAATTTTATGGTGCACTCTC
AGTACAATCTGCTCTGATGCCGCATAGTTAAGCCAGCCCCGACACCCGCCAACACCCGCTGACGCGCCCT
GACGGGCTTGTCTGCTCCCGGCATCCGCTTACAGACAAGCTGTGACCGTCTCCGGGAGCTGCATGTGTCA
GAGGTTTTCACCGTCATCACCGAAACGCGCGAGACGAAAGGGCCTCGTGATACGCCTATTTTTATAGGTT
AATGTCATGATAATAATGGTTTCTTAGACGTCAGGTGGCACTTTTCGGGGAAATGTGCGCGGAACCCCTA
TTTGTTTATTTTTCTAAATACATTCAAATATGTATCCGCTCATGAGACAATAACCCTGATAAATGCTTCA
ATAATATTGAAAAAGGAAGAGTATGAGTATTCAACATTTCCGTGTCGCCCTTATTCCCTTTTTTGCGGCA
TTTTGCCTTCCTGTTTTTGCTCACCCAGAAACGCTGGTGAAAGTAAAAGATGCTGAAGATCAGTTGGGTG
CACGAGTGGGTTACATCGAACTGGATCTCAACAGCGGTAAGATCCTTGAGAGTTTTCGCCCCGAAGAACG
TTTTCCAATGATGAGCACTTTTAAAGTTCTGCTATGTGGCGCGGTATTATCCCGTATTGACGCCGGGCAA
GAGCAACTCGGTCGCCGCATACACTATTCTCAGAATGACTTGGTTGAGTACTCACCAGTCACAGAAAAGC
ATCTTACGGATGGCATGACAGTAAGAGAATTATGCAGTGCTGCCATAACCATGAGTGATAACACTGCGGC
CAACTTACTTCTGACAACGATCGGAGGACCGAAGGAGCTAACCGCTTTTTTGCACAACATGGGGGATCAT
GTAACTCGCCTTGATCGTTGGGAACCGGAGCTGAATGAAGCCATACCAAACGACGAGCGTGACACCACGA
TGCCTGTAGCAATGGCAACAACGTTGCGCAAACTATTAACTGGCGAACTACTTACTCTAGCTTCCCGGCA
ACAATTAATAGACTGGATGGAGGCGGATAAAGTTGCAGGACCACTTCTGCGCTCGGCCCTTCCGGCTGGC
TGGTTTATTGCTGATAAATCTGGAGCCGGTGAGCGTGGGTCTCGCGGTATCATTGCAGCACTGGGGCCAG
ATGGTAAGCCCTCCCGTATCGTAGTTATCTACACGACGGGGAGTCAGGCAACTATGGATGAACGAAATAG
ACAGATCGCTGAGATAGGTGCCTCACTGATTAAGCATTGGTAACTGTCAGACCAAGTTTACTCATATATA
CTTTAGATTGATTTAAAACTTCATTTTTAATTTAAAAGGATCTAGGTGAAGATCCTTTTTGATAATCTCA
TGACCAAAATCCCTTAACGTGAGTTTTCGTTCCACTGAGCGTCAGACCCCGTAGAAAAGATCAAAGGATC
TTCTTGAGATCCTTTTTTTCTGCGCGTAATCTGCTGCTTGCAAACAAAAAAACCACCGCTACCAGCGGTG
GTTTGTTTGCCGGATCAAGAGCTACCAACTCTTTTTCCGAAGGTAACTGGCTTCAGCAGAGCGCAGATAC
CAAATACTGTTCTTCTAGTGTAGCCGTAGTTAGGCCACCACTTCAAGAACTCTGTAGCACCGCCTACATA
CCTCGCTCTGCTAATCCTGTTACCAGTGGCTGCTGCCAGTGGCGATAAGTCGTGTCTTACCGGGTTGGAC
TCAAGACGATAGTTACCGGATAAGGCGCAGCGGTCGGGCTGAACGGGGGGTTCGTGCACACAGCCCAGCT
TGGAGCGAACGACCTACACCGAACTGAGATACCTACAGCGTGAGCTATGAGAAAGCGCCACGCTTCCCGA
AGGGAGAAAGGCGGACAGGTATCCGGTAAGCGGCAGGGTCGGAACAGGAGAGCGCACGAGGGAGCTTCCA
GGGGGAAACGCCTGGTATCTTTATAGTCCTGTCGGGTTTCGCCACCTCTGACTTGAGCGTCGATTTTTGT
GATGCTCGTCAGGGGGGCGGAGCCTATGGAAAAACGCCAGCAACGCGGCCTTTTTACGGTTCCTGGCCTT
TTGCTGGCCTTTTGCTCACATGTCCTGCAGGCAGCTGCGCGCTCGCTCGCTCACTGAGGCCGCCCGGGCG
TCGGGCGACCTTTGGTCGCCCGGCCTCAGTGAGCGAGCGAGCGCGCAGAGAGGGAGTGGCCAACTCCATC
ACTAGGGGTTCCTGCGGCCGCACGCGCCGGTACCGAGGGCCTATTTCCCATGATTCCTTCATATTTGCAT
ATACGATACAAGGCTGTTAGAGAGATAATTGGAATTAATTTGACTGTAAACACAAAGATATTAGTACAAA
ATACGTGACGTAGAAAGTAATAATTTCTTGGGTAGTTTGCAGTTTTAAAATTATGTTTTAAAATGGACTA
TCATATGCTTACCGTAACTTGAAAGTATTTCGATTTCTTGGCTTTATATATCTTGTGGAAAGGACGAAAC
ACCTGAGCGCACCAGCTTGCGCAGTTTTAGAGCTAGAAATAGCAAGTTAAAATAAGGCTAGTCCGTTATC
AACTTGAAAAAGTGGCACCGAGTCGGTGCTTTTTTACGCGTGAGGGCCTATTTCCCATGATTCCTTCATA
TTTGCATATACGATACAAGGCTGTTAGAGAGATAATTGGAATTAATTTGACTGTAAACACAAAGATATTA
GTACAAAATACGTGACGTAGAAAGTAATAATTTCTTGGGTAGTTTGCAGTTTTAAAATTATGTTTTAAAA
TGGACTATCATATGCTTACCGTAACTTGAAAGTATTTCGATTTCTTGGCTTTATATATCTTGTGGAAAGG
ACGAAACACCATCCTCATTGTCCTCAACCAGTTTTAGAGCTAGAAATAGCAAGTTAAAATAAGGCTAGTC
CGTTATCAACTTGAAAAAGTGGCACCGAGTCGGTGCTTTTTTTCTAGTGGGATAAAAGCAGTCTGGGCTT
TCACATGACAGCATCTGGGGCTGCGGCAGAGGGTCGGGTCCGAAGCGCTGCCTTATCAGCGTCCCCAGCC
CTGGGAGGTGACAGCTGGCTGGCTTGTGTCAGCCCCTCGGGCACTCACGTATCTCCGTCCGACGGGTTTA
AAATAGCAAAACTCTGAGGCCACACAATAGCTTGGGCTTATATGGGCTCCTGTGGGGGAAGGGGGAGCAC
GGAGGGGGCCGGGGCCGCTGCTGCCAAAATAGCAGCTCACAAGTGTTGCATTCCTCTCTGGGCGCCGGGC
ACATTCCTGCTGGCTCTGCCCGCCCCGGGGTGGGCGCCGGGGGGACCTTAAAGCCTCTGCCCCCCAAGGA
GCCCTTCCCAGACAGCCGCCGGCACCCACCGCTCCGTGGGACGATCCCCGAAGCTCTAGAGCTTTATTGC
GGTAGTTTATCACAGTTAAATTGCTAACGCAGTCAGTGCTTCTGACACAACAGTCTCGAACTTAAGCTGC
AGAAGTTGGTCGTGAGGCACTGGGCAGGTAAGTATCAAGGTTACAAGACAGGTTTAAGGAGACCAATAGA
AACTGGGCTTGTCGAGACAGAGAAGACTCTTGCGTTTCTGATAGGCACCTATTGGTCTTACTGACATCCA
CTTTGCCTTTCTCTCCACAGGTGTCCACTCCCAGTTCAATTACAGCTCTTAAGGCTAGAGTACTTAATAC
GACTCACTATAGGCTAGCATGGTGCCCAAGAAGAAGAGGAAAGTCTCCAACCTGCTGACTGTGCACCAAA
ACCTGCCTGCCCTCCCTGTGGATGCCACCTCTGATGAAGTCAGGAAGAACCTGATGGACATGTTCAGGGA
CAGGCAGGCCTTCTCTGAACACACCTGGAAGATGCTCCTGTCTGTGTGCAGATCCTGGGCTGCCTGGTGC
AAGCTGAACAACAGGAAATGGTTCCCTGCTGAACCTGAGGATGTGAGGGACTACCTCCTGTACCTGCAAG
CCAGAGGCCTGGCTGTGAAGACCATCCAACAGCACCTGGGCCAGCTCAACATGCTGCACAGGAGATCTGG
CCTGCCTCGCCCTTCTGACTCCAATGCTGTGTCCCTGGTGATGAGGAGAATCAGAAAGGAGAATGTGGAT
GCTGGGGAGAGAGCCAAGCAGGCCCTGGCCTTTGAACGCACTGACTTTGACCAAGTCAGATCCCTGATGG
AGAACTCTGACAGATGCCAGGACATCAGGAACCTGGCCTTCCTGGGCATTGCCTACAACACCCTGCTGCG
CATTGCCGAAATTGCCAGAATCAGAGTGAAGGACATCTCCCGCACCGATGGTGGGAGAATGCTGATCCAC
ATTGGCAGGACCAAGACCCTGGTGTCCACAGCTGGTGTGGAGAAGGCCCTGTCCCTGGGGGTTACCAAGC
TGGTGGAGAGATGGATCTCTGTGTCTGGTGTGGCTGATGACCCCAACAACTACCTGTTCTGCCGGGTCAG
AAAGAATGGTGTGGCTGCCCCTTCTGCCACCTCCCAACTGTCCACCCGGGCCCTGGAAGGGATCTTTGAG
GCCACCCACCGCCTGATCTATGGTGCCAAGGATGACTCTGGGCAGAGATACCTGGCCTGGTCTGGCCACT
CTGCCAGAGTGGGTGCTGCCAGGGACATGGCCAGGGCTGGTGTGTCCATCCCTGAAATCATGCAGGCTGG
TGGCTGGACCAATGTGAACATTGTGATGAACTACATCAGAAACCTGGACTCTGAGACTGGGGCCATGGTG
AGGCTGCTCGAGGATGGGGACTGAAAGCTTATCGATACCGAGCGCTGCTCGAGAGATCTACGGGTGGCAT
CCCTGTGACCCCTCCCCAGTGCCTCTCCTGGCCCTGGAAGTTGCCACTCCAGTGCCCACCAGCCTTGTCC
TAATAAAATTAAGTTGCATCATTTTGTCTGACTAGGTGTCCTTCTATAATATTATGGGGTGGAGGGGGGT
GGTATGGAGCAAGGGGCAAGTTGGGAAGACAACCTGTAGGGCCTGCGGGGTCTATTGGGAACCAAGCTGG
AGTGCAGTGGCACAATCTTGGCTCACTGCAATCTCCGCCTCCTGGGTTCAAGCGATTCTCCTGCCTCAGC
CTCCCGAGTTGTTGGGATTCCAGGCATGCATGACCAGGCTCAGCTAATTTTTGTTTTTTTGGTAGAGACG
GGGTTTCACCATATTGGCCAGGCTGGTCTCCAACTCCTAATCTCAGGTGATCTACCCACCTTGGCCTCCC
AAATTGCTGGGATTACAGGCGTGAACCACTGCTCCCTTCCCTGTCCTTCTGATTTTGTAGGTAACCACGT
GCGGACCGAGCGGCCGCAGGAACCCCTAGTGATGGAGTTGGCCACTCCCTCTCTGCGCGCTCGCTCGCTC
ACTGAGGCCGGGCGACCAAAGGTCGCCCGACGCCCGGGCTTTGCCCGGGCGGCCTCAGTGAGCGAGCGAG
CGCGCAGCTGCCTGCAGGGGCGCCTGATGCGGTATTTTCTCCTTACGCATCTGTGCGGTATTTCACACCG
CATA
[95 nt withheld, positions 5762-5856]
T
[46 nt withheld, positions 5858-5903]
C
[48 nt withheld, positions 5905-5952]
Features (pLannotate 1.2.2; 18 found; start..end, strand, type, name):
    284..333     -  misc_feature   bom (fragment): basis of mobility region from pBR322
    435..470     -  CDS            rop (fragment): Rop protein, which maintains plasmids at low copy number; rop
    565..669     +  promoter       AmpR promoter: bla
    670..1530    +  CDS            AmpR: β-lactamase; bla; confers resistance to ampicillin, carbenicillin, and related antibiotics
   1701..2289    +  rep_origin     ori: high-copy-number ColE1/pMB1/pBR322/pUC origin of replication
   2362..2389    +  repeat_region  AAV2 ITR (fragment): inverted terminal repeat of adeno-associated virus serotype 2 inverted
   2418..2445    +  repeat_region  AAV2 ITR (fragment): inverted terminal repeat of adeno-associated virus serotype 2 inverted
   2502..2742    +  promoter       U6 promoter: RNA polymerase III promoter for human U6 snRNA
   2771..2846    +  misc_RNA       gRNA scaffold: guide RNA scaffold for the Streptococcus pyogenes CRISPR/Cas9 system
   2859..3099    +  promoter       U6 promoter: RNA polymerase III promoter for human U6 snRNA
   3128..3203    +  misc_RNA       gRNA scaffold: guide RNA scaffold for the Streptococcus pyogenes CRISPR/Cas9 system
   3755..3887    +  intron         chimeric intron: chimera between introns from human β-globin and immunoglobulin heavy chain genes
   3932..3950    +  promoter       T7 promoter: promoter for bacteriophage T7 RNA polymerase
   3983..5008    +  CDS            cre: RECR_BPP1 - Experimental evidence at protein level: Swiss-Prot protein existence level 1. Catalyzes site-specific recombination between two 34-base- pair LOXP sites. Its role is to maintain the phage genome as a monomeric unit-copy plasmid in the lysogenic state. From Escherichia phage P1 (Bacteriophage P1).
   5049..5525    +  polyA_signal   hGH poly(A) signal: human growth hormone polyadenylation signal
   5565..5705    +  repeat_region  AAV2 ITR: inverted terminal repeat of adeno-associated virus serotype 2 inverted
   5710..5761    -  misc_feature   bom (fragment): basis of mobility region from pBR322
   5780..283     +  rep_origin     f1 ori (across the origin) (sequence partly withheld): f1 bacteriophage origin of replication; arrow indicates direction of (+) strand synthesis
