[The description below was written by a language model from this plasmid's Addgene catalogue record and pLannotate feature annotations shown in this document.]
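Description:
pAAV-Tnnt2-Cre-U6-Lmna-sgRNA is an adeno-associated virus transfer plasmid built on a pAAV2 backbone for in vivo CRISPR/Cas9 editing of the mouse Lmna gene in heart muscle cells. It is propagated in E. coli under ampicillin selection (β-lactamase with its own promoter) from a ColE1/pUC-type origin, and the backbone also carries an f1 phage origin and remnants of the pBR322 bom and rop regions. The catalogue lists it as low copy and grown in a recombination-deficient strain, which is common for ITR-containing plasmids. The catalogue gives a total size of 5,652 bp, whereas the sequenced record is 5,952 nt; the reason for the difference is not stated.

Between the AAV2 inverted terminal repeats, which direct replication and packaging of the intervening DNA into AAV particles (the left ITR is annotated only as short fragments), lie two kinds of expression unit. Two tandem human U6 RNA polymerase III promoters each drive a guide RNA fused to the Streptococcus pyogenes Cas9 scaffold; the record says the guides target murine Lmna exon 10. Downstream, the cardiac troponin T (Tnnt2/cTnT) promoter, listed in the catalogue but not picked up in the feature table, presumably occupies the unannotated stretch ahead of a chimeric β-globin/immunoglobulin intron. It drives the bacteriophage P1 Cre recombinase coding sequence, which ends in a human growth hormone polyadenylation signal. A short T7 promoter sits just upstream of Cre.

No Cas9 is encoded. The design therefore suggests use in animals carrying a Cre-activated Cas9 allele, so that cardiomyocyte-restricted Cre would confine Lmna disruption to those cells, although the record does not state this explicitly. Part of the plasmid derives from an earlier deposited construct.
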