Addgene plasmid #206178: pAAV-Tnnt2-Cre-U6-Lmna-sgRNA
Purpose: Expresses Cre recombinase specifically in cardiomyocytes and uses U6 promoter to express sgRNAs targeting murine Lmna exon 10
Depositing lab: Yuxuan Guo. Depositing organization: Peking University Health Science Center. Publication: Non-Cell-Autonomous Cardiomyocyte Regulation Complicates Gene Supplementation Therapy for Lmna-Associated Cardiac Defects in Mice. Sun Y, Guo C, Chen Z, Lin J, Yang L, Zhang Y, Wu C, Zhao D, Jardin B, Pu WT, Zhao M, Dong E, Hu X, Zhang S, Guo Y. JACC Basic Transl Sci. 2024 Aug 21;9(11):1308-1325. doi: 10.1016/j.jacbts.2024.06.004. eCollection 2024 Nov. PubMed 39619139.
Backbone
  Vector backbone: pAAV2
  Backbone size w/o insert (bp): 2889
  Total vector size (bp): 5652
  Vector type: AAV
Growth in bacteria
  Bacterial resistance: Ampicillin, 100 μg/mL
  Growth temperature: 37°C
  Growth strain: NEB Stable
  Copy number: Low Copy
Gene/Insert
  Gene/Insert name: Cre (alt name: Cre Recombinase)
  gRNA/shRNA sequence: murine Lmna Exon10
  Promoter: cTnT
  Cloning method: Gibson Cloning
  Sequencing primers: 5′ tttgcctttctctccacagg; 3′ cactggggaggggtcac
Resource information
  A portion of this plasmid was derived from a plasmid made by: derived from Addgene #87682
Terms and licenses: Academic/Nonprofit Terms; Industry Terms: Not Available to Industry
Depositor comments: Please visit https://www.biorxiv.org/content/10.1101/2023.07.18.549413v1 for bioRxiv preprint.
How to cite: pAAV-Tnnt2-Cre-U6-Lmna-sgRNA was a gift from Yuxuan Guo (Addgene plasmid # 206178 ; http://n2t.net/addgene:206178 ; RRID:Addgene_206178)
